Addgene plasmid #187626: (P) insUP_ku70 (SBE138) (B)
Purpose: the insertional region upstream for the deletion of the KU70 gene in R. toruloides. Overhangs P/B
Depositing lab: Petri-Jaan Lahtvee. Depositing organization: Tallinn University of Technology. Publication: Development of a dedicated Golden Gate Assembly Platform (RtGGA) for Rhodotorula toruloides. Bonturi N, Pinheiro MJ, de Oliveira PM, Rusadze E, Eichinger T, Liudziute G, De Biaggi JS, Brauer A, Remm M, Miranda EA, Ledesma-Amaro R, Lahtvee PJ. Metab Eng Commun. 2022 May 23;15:e00200. doi: 10.1016/j.mec.2022.e00200. eCollection 2022 Dec. PubMed 35662893.
Backbone
  Vector backbone: pCR-XL-2-TOPO
  Backbone size w/o insert (bp): 4015
  Total vector size (bp): 4514
  Vector type: Bacterial Expression
Growth in bacteria
  Bacterial resistance: Kanamycin, 50 μg/mL
  Growth temperature: 37°C
  Growth strain: DH5alpha
  Copy number: Unknown
Gene/Insert
  Gene/Insert name: (P) insUP KU70 (B)
  Species: Rhodotorula toruloides
  Insert size (bp): 499
  Cloning method: TOPO Cloning
  Sequencing primers: 5′ GTAAAACGACGGCCAGT; 3′ CAGGAAACAGCTATGAC
Terms and licenses: Academic/Nonprofit Terms; Industry Terms: Not Available to Industry
How to cite: (P) insUP_ku70 (SBE138) (B) was a gift from Petri-Jaan Lahtvee (Addgene plasmid # 187626 ; http://n2t.net/addgene:187626 ; RRID:Addgene_187626)
