[The description below was written by a language model from this plasmid's Addgene catalogue record and pLannotate feature annotations shown in this document.]
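Description:
(P) insUP_ku70 (SBE138) (B) is a part-donor plasmid from a Golden Gate assembly toolkit developed for the oleaginous yeast Rhodotorula toruloides. It carries a 499 bp fragment of R. toruloides genomic DNA corresponding to the region upstream of the KU70 gene, cloned by TOPO cloning into the pCR-XL-2-TOPO backbone for a total size of about 4.5 kb. The fragment is flanked by the toolkit's defined "P" and "B" overhangs, so that on Golden Gate assembly it takes a fixed position as the upstream insertional (homology) arm. The record does not name the type IIS enzyme used. Paired with a matching downstream arm and the intervening cassette parts, it would direct integration at the KU70 locus and delete that gene. KU70 acts in non-homologous end joining, and removing it is a common way to favour homologous recombination in fungi, although the record itself states only the deletion purpose.

Although catalogued as a bacterial expression vector, the plasmid serves essentially as an E. coli storage and propagation vehicle. It is not intended to express a protein, and the insert has no promoter or coding function of its own. The annotated sequence shows a high-copy ColE1/pUC-type origin, a Tn5-derived NeoR/KanR gene matching the listed kanamycin selection, and an intact AmpR gene. The cloning site lies between T3 and T7 promoters, downstream of the lac promoter and operator. Insertion there disrupts the lacZα–ccdB fusion, which is the positive-selection mechanism of this TOPO backbone. The insert is unannotated apart from a short "Thy1.1" hit, most likely a spurious match. Other small fragments (lacI, tnpA, bom) are backbone remnants.
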