Features (pLannotate 1.2.2; 16 found; start..end, strand, type, name):
      2..94      +  CDS            lacI (fragment): lac repressor; lacI; The lac repressor binds to the lac operator to inhibit transcription in E. coli. This inhibition can be relieved by adding lactose or isopropyl-β-D-thiogalactopyranoside (IPTG).
    107..128     +  protein_bind   CAP binding site: CAP binding activates transcription in the presence of cAMP. E. coli catabolite activator protein
    143..173     +  promoter       lac promoter: promoter for the E. coli lac operon
    181..197     +  protein_bind   lac operator: The lac repressor binds to the lac operator to inhibit transcription in E. coli. This inhibition can be relieved by adding lactose or isopropyl-β-D-thiogalactopyranoside (IPTG). lac repressor encoded by lacI
    242..260     +  promoter       T3 promoter: promoter for bacteriophage T3 RNA polymerase
    528..545     -  CDS            Thy1.1 (fragment): mouse GPI-anchored cell surface glycoprotein of the immunoglobulin superfamily This allele of Thy1 is also known as CD90.1.
    873..891     -  promoter       T7 promoter: promoter for bacteriophage T7 RNA polymerase
    894..1041    +  CDS            lacZα (fragment): LacZα fragment of β-galactosidase; lacZ fragment
   1051..1354    +  CDS            ccdB (fragment): CcdB, a bacterial toxin that poisons DNA gyrase; ccdB; Plasmids containing the ccdB gene cannot be propagated in standard E. coli strains.
   1402..1671    +  CDS            tnpA (fragment): TN5P_ECOLX - Also known as tnp. Experimental evidence at protein level: Swiss-Prot protein existence level 1. Mediates transposition of transposon Tn5 by a 'cut and paste' mechanism. First, the monomeric transposase binds the 19 bp inverted DNA repeats flanking the transposon. Then, dimerization of the DNA- bound transposase creates a synaptic DNA complex. After nicking of the first DNA strand, excision of the transposon proceeds through a series of intermediates. The transposase then mediates the insertion of the transposon at a new site by strand transfer. The activity of the wild- type tran
   1703..2497    +  CDS            NeoR/KanR: aminoglycoside phosphotransferase from Tn5; aph(3')-II (or nptII); confers resistance to neomycin, kanamycin, and G418 (Geneticin®)
   2518..2568    -  misc_feature   bom (fragment): basis of mobility region from pBR322
   2595..2654    +  promoter       AmpR promoter (fragment): bla
   2747..3607    -  CDS            AmpR: β-lactamase; bla; confers resistance to ampicillin, carbenicillin, and related antibiotics
   3608..3660    -  promoter       AmpR promoter (fragment): bla
   3731..4319    +  rep_origin     ori: high-copy-number ColE1/pMB1/pBR322/pUC origin of replication
>Addgene plasmid #187626 | (P) insUP_ku70 (SBE138) (B) | addgene full sequence | sequence record 386081 | Addgene NGS Result
AGCGCCCAATACGCAAACCGCCTCTCCCCGCGCGTTGGCCGATTCATTAATGCAGCTGGCACGACAGGTT
TCCCGACTGGAAAGCGGGCAGTGAGCGCAACGCAATTAATGTGAGTTAGCTCACTCATTAGGCACCCCAG
GCTTTACACTTTATGCTTCCGGCTCGTATGTTGTGTGGAATTGTGAGCGGATAACAATTTCACACAGGAA
ACAGCTATGACCATGATTACGCCAAGCTCAGAATTAACCCTCACTAAAGGGACTAGTCCTGCAGGTTTAA
ACGAATTCGCCCTTGCATGGTCTCAGGAGCCGCCTCCTCCACCTCAGCAACCAACCTACCAGTCGCACCC
CGGATCGCAGTCTAGTCTTCCGCCGCTTCCCGCTCTCCCTTCTTCCTCGATGCCGCCTCCTCCGCTTCCT
CGGCCCAAGGCGCCTCAGAGCGCCGCATCCTCCGCCTCAACGCTTCCGCCTCCGCCATTCTAGGCGATGC
CGGGAGGAACCGTGCTGAACGGACAAGGTACGGCCCCGGCGGCAGTCCAGGCGAACGGGGTGCAGCAGTG
AGGAGCGAACAGTATGCATAGCTGGATCGTCGCATGCGTCTTAGTGTCTTGCTTTCTTGTTGGAAAATCG
TTGGAATCGTTGGACCTTGTTGTAGCCTCTCTCACGCAACGACTGGCTTGTTTGACGTCTCTTCATTGCG
TGGGGAGAGTGAAGCGATGTTTGCAAAGTAGGACACAACAAGCGAACGGACTACTGCGAACGTACACAGG
CGAGAGCGATCGGGGGCGAAAGTCAGTCGTCGTCCTCCCATCGCCGACGATGAAGGTTGAGACCGCATAA
GGGCGAATTCGCGGCCGCTAAATTCAATTCGCCCTATAGTGAGTCGTATTACAATTCACTGGCCGTCGTT
TTACAACGTCGTGACTGGGAAAACCCTGGCGTTACCCAACTTAATCGCCTTGCAGCACATCCCCCTTTCG
CCAGCTGGCGTAATAGCGAAGAGGCCCGCACCGATCGCCCTTCCCAACAGTTGCGCAGCCTATACGTACG
GCAGTTTAAGGTTTACACCTATAAAAGAGAGAGCCGTTATCGTCTGTTTGTGGATGTACAGAGTGATATT
ATTGACACGCCGGGGCGACGGATGGTGATCCCCCTGGCCAGTGCACGTCTGCTGTCAGATAAAGTCTCCC
GTGAACTTTACCCGGTGGTGCATATCGGGGATGAAAGCTGGCGCATGATGACCACCGATATGGCCAGTGT
GCCGGTCTCCGTTATCGGGGAAGAAGTGGCTGATCTCAGCCACCGCGAAAATGACATCAAAAACGCCATT
AACCTGATGTTCTGGGGAATATAAATGTCAGGCATGAGATTATCAAAAAGGATCTTCACCTAGATCCTTT
TCACGTAGAAAGCCAGTCCGCAGAAACGGTGCTGACCCCGGATGAATGTCAGCTACTGGGCTATCTGGAC
AAGGGAAAACGCAAGCGCAAAGAGAAAGCAGGTAGCTTGCAGTGGGCTTACATGGCGATAGCTAGACTGG
GCGGTTTTATGGACAGCAAGCGAACCGGAATTGCCAGCTGGGGCGCCCTCTGGTAAGGTTGGGAAGCCCT
GCAAAGTAAACTGGATGGCTTTCTTGCCGCCAAGGATCTGATGGCGCAGGGGATCAAGCTCTGATCAAGA
GACAGGATGAGGATCGTTTCGCATGATTGAACAAGATGGATTGCACGCAGGTTCTCCGGCCGCTTGGGTG
GAGAGGCTATTCGGCTATGACTGGGCACAACAGACAATCGGCTGCTCTGATGCCGCCGTGTTCCGGCTGT
CAGCGCAGGGGCGCCCGGTTCTTTTTGTCAAGACCGACCTGTCCGGTGCCCTGAATGAACTGCAAGACGA
GGCAGCGCGGCTATCGTGGCTGGCCACGACGGGCGTTCCTTGCGCAGCTGTGCTCGACGTTGTCACTGAA
GCGGGAAGGGACTGGCTGCTATTGGGCGAAGTGCCGGGGCAGGATCTCCTGTCATCTCACCTTGCTCCTG
CCGAGAAAGTATCCATCATGGCTGATGCAATGCGGCGGCTGCATACGCTTGATCCGGCTACCTGCCCATT
CGACCACCAAGCGAAACATCGCATCGAGCGAGCACGTACTCGGATGGAAGCCGGTCTTGTCGATCAGGAT
GATCTGGACGAAGAGCATCAGGGGCTCGCGCCAGCCGAACTGTTCGCCAGGCTCAAGGCGAGCATGCCCG
ACGGCGAGGATCTCGTCGTGACCCATGGCGATGCCTGCTTGCCGAATATCATGGTGGAAAATGGCCGCTT
TTCTGGATTCATCGACTGTGGCCGGCTGGGTGTGGCGGACCGCTATCAGGACATAGCGTTGGCTACCCGT
GATATTGCTGAAGAGCTTGGCGGCGAATGGGCTGACCGCTTCCTCGTGCTTTACGGTATCGCCGCTCCCG
ATTCGCAGCGCATCGCCTTCTATCGCCTTCTTGACGAGTTCTTCTGAATTATTAACGCTTACAATTTCCT
GATGCGGTATTTTCTCCTTACGCATCTGTGCGGTATTTCACACCGCATCAGGTGGCACTTTTCGGGGAAA
TGTGCGCGGAACCCCTATTTGTTTATTTTTCTAAATACATTCAAATATGTATCCGCTCATGAGATTATCA
AAAAGGATCTTCACCTAGATCCTTTTAAATTAAAAATGAAGTTTTAAATCAATCTAAAGTATATATGAGT
AAACTTGGTCTGACAGTTACCAATGCTTAATCAGTGAGGCACCTATCTCAGCGATCTGTCTATTTCGTTC
ATCCATAGTTGCCTGACTCCCCGTCGTGTAGATAACTACGATACGGGAGGGCTTACCATCTGGCCCCAGT
GCTGCAATGATACCGCGAGACCCACGCTCACCGGCTCCAGATTTATCAGCAATAAACCAGCCAGCCGGAA
GGGCCGAGCGCAGAAGTGGTCCTGCAACTTTATCCGCCTCCATCCAGTCTATTAATTGTTGCCGGGAAGC
TAGAGTAAGTAGTTCGCCAGTTAATAGTTTGCGCAACGTTGTTGCCATTGCTACAGGCATCGTGGTGTCA
CGCTCGTCGTTTGGTATGGCTTCATTCAGCTCCGGTTCCCAACGATCAAGGCGAGTTACATGATCCCCCA
TGTTGTGCAAAAAAGCGGTTAGCTCCTTCGGTCCTCCGATCGTTGTCAGAAGTAAGTTGGCCGCAGTGTT
ATCACTCATGGTTATGGCAGCACTGCATAATTCTCTTACTGTCATGCCATCCGTAAGATGCTTTTCTGTG
ACTGGTGAGTACTCAACCAAGTCATTCTGAGAATAGTGTATGCGGCGACCGAGTTGCTCTTGCCCGGCGT
CAATACGGGATAATACCGCGCCACATAGCAGAACTTTAAAAGTGCTCATCATTGGAAAACGTTCTTCGGG
GCGAAAACTCTCAAGGATCTTACCGCTGTTGAGATCCAGTTCGATGTAACCCACTCGTGCACCCAACTGA
TCTTCAGCATCTTTTACTTTCACCAGCGTTTCTGGGTGAGCAAAAACAGGAAGGCAAAATGCCGCAAAAA
AGGGAATAAGGGCGACACGGAAATGTTGAATACTCATACTCTTCCTTTTTCAATATTATTGAAGCATTTA
TCAGGGTTATTGTCTCATGACCAAAATCCCTTAACGTGAGTTTTCGTTCCACTGAGCGTCAGACCCCGTA
GAAAAGATCAAAGGATCTTCTTGAGATCCTTTTTTTCTGCGCGTAATCTGCTGCTTGCAAACAAAAAAAC
CACCGCTACCAGCGGTGGTTTGTTTGCCGGATCAAGAGCTACCAACTCTTTTTCCGAAGGTAACTGGCTT
CAGCAGAGCGCAGATACCAAATACTGTTCTTCTAGTGTAGCCGTAGTTAGGCCACCACTTCAAGAACTCT
GTAGCACCGCCTACATACCTCGCTCTGCTAATCCTGTTACCAGTGGCTGCTGCCAGTGGCGATAAGTCGT
GTCTTACCGGGTTGGACTCAAGACGATAGTTACCGGATAAGGCGCAGCGGTCGGGCTGAACGGGGGGTTC
GTGCACACAGCCCAGCTTGGAGCGAACGACCTACACCGAACTGAGATACCTACAGCGTGAGCTATGAGAA
AGCGCCACGCTTCCCGAAGGGAGAAAGGCGGACAGGTATCCGGTAAGCGGCAGGGTCGGAACAGGAGAGC
GCACGAGGGAGCTTCCAGGGGGAAACGCCTGGTATCTTTATAGTCCTGTCGGGTTTCGCCACCTCTGACT
TGAGCGTCGATTTTTGTGATGCTCGTCAGGGGGGCGGAGCCTATGGAAAAACGCCAGCAACGCGGCCTTT
TTACGGTTCCTGGCCTTTTGCTGGCCTTTTGCTCACATGTTCTTTCCTGCGTTATCCCCTGATTCTGTGG
ATAACCGTATTACCGCCTTTGAGTGAGCTGATACCGCTCGCCGCAGCCGAACGACCGAGCGCAGCGAGTC
AGTGAGCGAGGAAGCGGAAG
